Addgene plasmid #168072: ystagRFP-T2A-mTq2 pdrf1-GW
Purpose: Produces equimolar expression of ystagRFP and mCherry for use in yeast
Depositing lab: Bas Teusink. Depositing organization: Vrije Universiteit Amsterdam. Publication: Side-by-Side Systematic Characterization of Novel FPs in Budding Yeast. Botman D, de Groot DH, Wehrens M, van Rossum K, Yska S, van der Kieft B, Albert V, Minghetti N, Goedhart J, Teusink B. ACS Synth Biol. 2026 Apr 1. doi: 10.1021/acssynbio.5c00676. PubMed 41919951.
Backbone
  Vector backbone: pDRF1-GW
  Vector type: Yeast Expression
  Selectable markers: URA3
Growth in bacteria
  Bacterial resistance: Ampicillin, 100 μg/mL
  Growth temperature: 37°C
  Growth strain: DH5alpha
  Copy number: High Copy
Gene/Insert
  Gene/Insert name: ystagRFP-T2A-mTq2
  Species: Synthetic
  Cloning method: Restriction Enzyme; 5′ cloning site Unknown (unknown if destroyed); 3′ cloning site Unknown (unknown if destroyed)
Terms and licenses: Academic/Nonprofit Terms; Industry Terms: Not Available to Industry
How to cite: ystagRFP-T2A-mTq2 pdrf1-GW was a gift from Bas Teusink (Addgene plasmid # 168072 ; http://n2t.net/addgene:168072 ; RRID:Addgene_168072)
