[The description below was written by a language model from this plasmid's Addgene catalogue record and pLannotate feature annotations shown in this document.]
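Description:
ystagRFP-T2A-mTq2 pdrf1-GW is an episomal yeast expression plasmid of about 8.5 kb built on the pDRF1-GW backbone, a Gateway-compatible E. coli/Saccharomyces cerevisiae shuttle vector. In bacteria it replicates at high copy from a ColE1/pUC-type origin and is selected with ampicillin through the β-lactamase gene. In yeast it is maintained by the 2μ origin and selected by uracil prototrophy through URA3 under its own promoter, a marker that can also be counterselected with 5-FOA. An f1 origin and leftover lac and pBluescript-derived fragments are carried along from the vector's cloning history.

The payload sits between attB1 and attB2 sites, the scars of Gateway recombination, although the catalogue lists restriction cloning with unknown sites. It consists of a synthetic open reading frame annotated as TagRFP-T (the "ys" prefix probably denotes a yeast-adapted version, though the record does not define it), followed after a short gap by mTurquoise2. The gap is consistent with the T2A peptide named in the construct title, but it is not annotated separately. A 2A sequence causes ribosomal skipping, so a single transcript yields two separate proteins in roughly equimolar amounts. This lets the cyan protein act as an internal expression reference for the red one. Transcription ends at the ADH1 terminator. The promoter driving the cassette is not clearly annotated, as only fragmentary yeast genomic matches lie upstream of attB1, and the record does not state it.

The stated purpose mentions equimolar expression of ystagRFP and mCherry, but both the name and the feature table indicate that the second protein is mTurquoise2. The associated work is a side-by-side characterization of fluorescent proteins in budding yeast.
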