Features (pLannotate 1.2.2; 26 found; start..end, strand, type, name):
     89..110     +  protein_bind   CAP binding site: CAP binding activates transcription in the presence of cAMP. E. coli catabolite activator protein
    125..155     +  promoter       lac promoter: promoter for the E. coli lac operon
    163..179     +  protein_bind   lac operator: The lac repressor binds to the lac operator to inhibit transcription in E. coli. This inhibition can be relieved by adding lactose or isopropyl-β-D-thiogalactopyranoside (IPTG). lac repressor encoded by lacI
    260..688     -  rep_origin     f1 ori (sequence partly withheld): f1 bacteriophage origin of replication; arrow indicates direction of (+) strand synthesis
    699..953     -  CDS            BRP1 (fragment): BRP1_YEAST - Protein predicted: Swiss-Prot protein existence level 4. From Saccharomyces cerevisiae (strain ATCC 204508 / S288c) (Baker's yeast).
   1055..1071    -  promoter       ARG4 promoter (fragment): S. cerevisiae ARG4
   1176..1259    +  CDS            YG007_YEAST: Protein predicted: Swiss-Prot protein existence level 4. From Saccharomyces cerevisiae (strain ATCC 204508 / S288c) (Baker's yeast).
   1496..1520    +  protein_bind   attB1: mutant version of attB; recombination site for the Gateway® BP reaction BP Clonase™
   1531..2262    +  CDS            TagRFP-T: TagRFP-T is a basic (constitutively fluorescent) red fluorescent protein published in 2008, derived from Entacmaea quadricolor. It has low acid sensitivity.
   2344..3063    +  CDS            mTurquoise2: enhanced monomeric variant of CFP (Goedhart et al., 2012) mammalian codon-optimized
   3073..3097    -  protein_bind   attB2: mutant version of attB; recombination site for the Gateway® BP reaction BP Clonase™
   3125..3151    +  misc_feature   MCS (fragment): pBluescript multiple cloning site
   3160..3178    -  promoter       T7 promoter: promoter for bacteriophage T7 RNA polymerase
   3179..3322    +  CDS            ADH1 (fragment): ADH1_YEAST - Also known as ADC1. Experimental evidence at protein level: Swiss-Prot protein existence level 1. This isozyme preferentially catalyzes the conversion of primary unbranched alcohols to their corresponding aldehydes. Also shows activity toward secondary alcohols. From Saccharomyces cerevisiae (strain ATCC 204508 / S288c) (Baker's yeast).
   3326..3513    +  terminator     ADH1 terminator: S. cerevisiae ADH1; transcription terminator for the S. cerevisiae alcohol dehydrogenase 1 (ADH1) gene
   3521..3678    +  CDS            lacZα (fragment): LacZα fragment of β-galactosidase; lacZ fragment
   3684..3735    -  misc_feature   bom (fragment): basis of mobility region from pBR322
   3740..3823    +  CDS            RAF1 (fragment): RAF_YEAST - Experimental evidence at transcript level: Swiss-Prot protein existence level 2. Antagonizes transcriptional repression of recombinase FLP by REP1-REP2. May play a role in plasmid partitioning. From Saccharomyces cerevisiae (strain ATCC 204508 / S288c) (Baker's yeast).
   3977..5323    -  rep_origin     2μ ori: yeast 2μ plasmid origin of replication
   5328..5344    -  promoter       tet promoter (fragment): E. coli promoter for tetracycline efflux protein gene
   5434..6237    -  CDS            URA3: orotidine-5'-phosphate decarboxylase, required for uracil biosynthesis; S. cerevisiae URA3; yeast auxotrophic marker, counterselectable with 5-fluoroorotic acid (5-FOA)
   6238..6453    -  promoter       URA3 promoter: S. cerevisiae URA3
   6564..6668    +  promoter       AmpR promoter: bla
   6669..7529    +  CDS            AmpR: β-lactamase; bla; confers resistance to ampicillin, carbenicillin, and related antibiotics
   7700..8288    +  rep_origin     ori: high-copy-number ColE1/pMB1/pBR322/pUC origin of replication
   8471..76      +  CDS            lacI (fragment) (across the origin): lac repressor; lacI; The lac repressor binds to the lac operator to inhibit transcription in E. coli. This inhibition can be relieved by adding lactose or isopropyl-β-D-thiogalactopyranoside (IPTG).
>Addgene plasmid #168072 | ystagRFP-T2A-mTq2 pdrf1-GW | addgene full sequence | sequence record 332113 | Addgene NGS Result
CGCCTCTCCCCGCGCGTTGGCCGATTCATTAATGCAGCTGGCACGACAGGTTTCCCGACTGGAAAGCGGG
CAGTGAGCGCAACGCAATTAATGTGAGTTAGCTCACTCATTAGGCACCCCAGGCTTTACACTTTATGCTT
CCGGCTCGTATGTTGTGTGGAATTGTGAGCGGATAACAATTTCACACAGGAAACAGCTATGACCATGATT
ACGCCAAGCTTACCGCATCAGGAAATTGTAAGCGTTAATATTTTGTTAAAATTCGCGTTAAATTTTTGTT
AAATCAGCTCATTTTTTAACCAATAGGCCGAAATCGGCAAAATCCCTTATAAATCAAAAGAATAGACCGA
GATAGGGT
[37 nt withheld, positions 359-395]
AAAGAACGTGGACTCCAACGTCAAAGG
[49 nt withheld, positions 423-471]
T
[91 nt withheld, positions 473-563]
G
[124 nt withheld, positions 565-688]
CCATTCGCCAAGCTTCCTGAAACGGAGAAACATAAACAGGCATTGCTGGGATCACCCATACATCACTCTG
TTTTGCCTGACCTTTTCCGGTAATTTGAAAACAAACCCGGTCTCGAAGCGGAGATCCGGCGATAATTACC
GCAGAAATAAACCCATACACGAGACGTAGAACCAGCCGCACATGGCCGGAGAAACTCCTGCGAGAATTTC
GTAAACTCGCGCGCATTGCATCTGTATTTCCTAATGCGGCACTTCCAGGCCTCGATCGAGACCGTTTATC
CATTGCTTTTTTGTTGTCTTTTTCCCTCGTTCACAGAAAGTCTGAAGAAGCTATAGTAGAACTATGAGCT
TTTTTTGTTTCTGTTTTCCTTTTTTTTTTTTTTACCTCTGTGGAAATTGTTACTCTCACACTCTTTAGTT
CGTTTGTTTGTTTTGTTTATTCCAATTATGACCGGTGACGAAACGTGGTCGATGGTGGGTACCGCTTATG
CTCCCCTCCATTAGTTTCGATTATATAAAAAGGCCAAATATTGTATTATTTTCAAATGTCCTATCATTAT
CGTCTAACATCTAATTTCTCTTAAATTTTTTCTCTTTCTTTCCTATAACACCAATAGTGAAAATCTTTTT
TTCTTCTATATCTACAAAAACTTTTTTTTTCTATCAACCTCGTTGATAAATTTTTTCTTTAACAATCGTT
AATAATTAATTAATTGGAAAATAACCATTTTTTCTCTCTTTTATACACACATTCAAAAGAAAGAAAAAAA
ATATACCCCAGCCTCGACTAGTGAATTCGCGGCCATCACAAGTTTGTACAAAAAAGCAGGCTGCTAGCCA
CCATGGTATCTAAAGGTGAAGAGTTGATAAAGGAAAATATGCACATGAAACTCTATATGGAAGGCACAGT
GAATAACCATCATTTTAAGTGTACTTCAGAAGGAGAAGGTAAGCCTTATGAGGGGACACAAACTATGAGA
ATTAAAGTTGTTGAAGGAGGTCCACTACCATTCGCTTTTGACATCCTGGCAACGAGCTTCATGTATGGCT
CCAGAACATTCATAAACCATACACAAGGTATTCCAGATTTCTTCAAACAAAGTTTTCCAGAAGGCTTTAC
TTGGGAGAGAGTTACTACCTACGAGGACGGGGGTGTTTTAACTGCGACACAGGATACATCATTACAAGAT
GGCTGTTTGATCTACAACGTAAAAATCAGAGGTGTCAATTTTCCATCTAACGGACCTGTTATGCAGAAAA
AGACCTTGGGTTGGGAGGCTAATACTGAAATGCTATACCCAGCAGATGGAGGATTGGAAGGTAGGACAGT
CATGGCATTGAAACTTGTAGGAGGCGGTCACCTAATTTGCAACTTTAAGACAACCTACAGAAGCAAAAAG
CCTGCTAAAAATCTTAAAATGCCAGGGGTGTACTACGTGGATCATAGACTTGAACGTATCAAGGAAGCTG
ACAAAGAGACTTACGTTGAACAACACGAAGTCGCCGTCGCCAGATACTGTGACTTACCTTCAAAGTTAGG
TCATAAACTGAATGGTATGGATGAATTGTATAAGTCCGGAGAGGGCAGAGGAAGTCTTCTAACATGCGGT
GACGTGGAGGAGAATCCCGGCCCTGGGGATCCACCGGTCGCCACCATGGTGAGCAAGGGCGAGGAGCTGT
TCACCGGGGTGGTGCCCATCCTGGTCGAGCTGGACGGCGACGTAAACGGCCACAAGTTCAGCGTGTCCGG
CGAGGGCGAGGGCGATGCCACCTACGGCAAGCTGACCCTGAAGTTCATCTGCACCACCGGCAAGCTGCCC
GTGCCCTGGCCCACCCTCGTGACCACCCTGTCCTGGGGCGTGCAGTGCTTCGCCCGCTACCCCGACCACA
TGAAGCAGCACGACTTCTTCAAGTCCGCCATGCCCGAAGGCTACGTCCAGGAGCGCACCATCTTCTTCAA
GGACGACGGCAACTACAAGACCCGCGCCGAGGTGAAGTTCGAGGGCGACACCCTGGTGAACCGCATCGAG
CTGAAGGGCATCGACTTCAAGGAGGACGGCAACATCCTGGGGCACAAGCTGGAGTACAACTACTTTAGCG
ACAACGTCTATATCACCGCCGACAAGCAGAAGAACGGCATCAAGGCCAACTTCAAGATCCGCCACAACAT
CGAGGACGGCGGCGTGCAGCTCGCCGACCACTACCAGCAGAACACCCCCATCGGCGACGGCCCCGTGCTG
CTGCCCGACAACCACTACCTGAGCACCCAGTCCAAGCTGAGCAAAGACCCCAACGAGAAGCGCGATCACA
TGGTCCTGCTGGAGTTCGTGACCGCCGCCGGGATCACTCTCGGCATGGACGAGCTGTACAAGTAAAGCGG
CCGCACCCAGCTTTCTTGTACAAAGTGGTGTAGTTAATTCATGATGGCCGCTGCAGGTCGACCTCGAGGG
GGGGCCCGGTACCCAATTCGCCCTATAGTGAGTCGTATTACGCGCGGATCCAGCTTTGGACTTCTTCGCC
AGAGGTTTGGTCAAGTCTCCAATCAAGGTTGTCGGCTTGTCTACCTTGCCAGAAATTTACGAAAAGATGG
AAAAGGGTCAAATCGTTGGTAGATACGTTGTTGACACTTCTAAATAAGCGAATTTCTTATGATTTATGAT
TTTTATTATTAAATAAGTTATAAAAAAAATAAGTGTATACAAATTTTAAAGTGACTCTTAGGTTTTAAAA
CGAAAATTCTTATTCTTGAGTAACTCTTTCCTGTAGGTCAGGTTGCTTTCTCAGGTATAGCATGAGGTCG
CTCTTATTGACCACACCTCTACCGGCATGCCAATTCACTGGCCGTCGTTTTACAACGTCGTGACTGGGAA
AACCCTGGCGTTACCCAACTTAATCGCCTTGCAGCACATCCCCCTTTCGCCAGCTGGCGTAATAGCGAAG
AGGCCCGCACCGATCGCCCTTCCCAACAGTTGCGCAGCCTGAATGGCGAATGGCGCCTGATGCGGTATTT
TCTCCTTACGCATCTGTGCGGTATTTCACACCGCATAATCGGATCGTACTTGTTACCCATCATTGAATTT
TGAACATCCGAACCTGGGAGTTTTCCCTGAAACAGATAGTATATTTGAACCTGTATAATAATATATAGTC
TAGCGCTTTACGGAAGACAATGTATGTATTTCGGTTCCTGGAGAAACTATTGCATCTATTGCATAGGTAA
TCTTGCACGTCGCATCCCCGGTTCATTTTCTGCGTTTCCATCTTGCACTTCAATAGCATATCTTTGTTAA
CGAAGCATCTGTGCTTCATTTTGTAGAACAAAAATGCAACGCGAGAGCGCTAATTTTTCAAACAAAGAAT
CTGAGCTGCATTTTTACAGAACAGAAATGCAACGCGAAAGCGCTATTTTACCAACGAAGAATCTGTGCTT
CATTTTTGTAAAACAAAAATGCAACGCGAGAGCGCTAATTTTTCAAACAAAGAATCTGAGCTGCATTTTT
ACAGAACAGAAATGCAACGCGAGAGCGCTATTTTACCAACAAAGAATCTATACTTCTTTTTTGTTCTACA
AAAATGCATCCCGAGAGCGCTATTTTTCTAACAAAGCATCTTAGATTACTTTTTTTCTCCTTTGTGCGCT
CTATAATGCAGTCTCTTGATAACTTTTTGCACTGTAGGTCCGTTAAGGTTAGAAGAAGGCTACTTTGGTG
TCTATTTTCTCTTCCATAAAAAAAGCCTGACTCCACTTCCCGCGTTTACTGATTACTAGCGAAGCTGCGG
GTGCATTTTTTCAAGATAAAGGCATCCCCGATTATATTCTATACCGATGTGGATTGCGCATACTTTGTGA
ACAGAAAGTGATAGCGTTGATGATTCTTCATTGGTCAGAAAATTATGAACGGTTTCTTCTATTTTGTCTC
TATATACTACGTATAGGAAATGTTTACATTTTCGTATTGTTTTCGATTCACTCTATGAATAGTTCTTACT
ACAATTTTTTTGTCTAAAGAGTAATACTAGAGATAAACATAAAAAATGTAGAGGTCGAGTTTAGATGCAA
GTTCAAGGAGCGAAAGGTGGATGGGTAGGTTATATAGGGATATAGCACAGAGATATATAGCAAAGAGATA
CTTTTGAGCAATGTTTGTGGAAGCGGTATTCGCAATATTTTAGTAGCTCGTTACAGTCCGGTGCGTTTTT
GGTTTTTTGAAAGTGCGTCTTCAGAGCGCTTTTGGTTTTCAAAAGCGCTCTGAAGTTCCTATACTTTCTA
GCTAGAGAATAGGAACTTCGGAATAGGAACTTCAAAGCGTTTCCGAAAACGAGCGCTTCCGAAAATGCAA
CGCGAGCTGCGCACATACAGCTCACTGTTCACGTCGCACCTATATCTGCGTGTTGCCTGTATATATATAT
ACATGAGAAGAACGGCATAGTGCGTGTTTATGCTTAAATGCGTACTTATATGCGTCTATTTATGTAGGAT
GAAAGGTAGTCTAGTACCTCCTGTGATATTATCCCATTCCATGCGGGGTATCGTATGCTTCCTTCAGCAC
TACCCTTTAGCTGTTCTATATGCTGCCACTCCTCAATTGGATTAGTCTCATCCTTCAATGCTATCATTTC
CTTTGATATTGGATCGATCCGATGATAAGCTGTCAAACATGAGAATTGGGTAATAACTGATATAATTAAA
TTGAAGCTCTAATTTGTGAGTTTAGTATACATGCATTTACTTATAATACAGTTTTTTAGTTTTGCTGGCC
GCATCTTCTCAAATATGCTTCCCAGCCTGCTTTTCTGTAACGTTCACCCTCTACCTTAGCATCCCTTCCC
TTTGCAAATAGTCCTCTTCCAACAATAATAATGTCAGATCCTGTAGAGACCACATCATCCACGGTTCTAT
ACTGTTGACCCAATGCGTCTCCCTTGTCATCTAAACCCACACCGGGTGTCATAATCAACCAATCGTAACC
TTCATCTCTTCCACCCATGTCTCTTTGAGCAATAAAGCCGATAACAAAATCTTTGTCGCTCTTCGCAATG
TCAACAGTACCCTTAGTATATTCTCCAGTAGATAGGGAGCCCTTGCATGACAATTCTGCTAACATCAAAA
GGCCTCTAGGTTCCTTTGTTACTTCTTCTGCCGCCTGCTTCAAACCGCTAACAATACCTGGGCCCACCAC
ACCGTGTGCATTCGTAATGTCTGCCCATTCTGCTATTCTGTATACACCCGCAGAGTACTGCAATTTGACT
GTATTACCAATGTCAGCAAATTTTCTGTCTTCGAAGAGTAAAAAATTGTACTTGGCGGATAATGCCTTTA
GCGGCTTAACTGTGCCCTCCATGGAAAAATCAGTCAAGATATCCACATGTGTTTTTAGTAAACAAATTTT
GGGACCTAATGCTTCAACTAACTCCAGTAATTCCTTGGTGGTACGAACATCCAATGAAGCACACAAGTTT
GTTTGCTTTTCGTGCATGATATTAAATAGCTTGGCAGCAACAGGACTAGGATGAGTAGCAGCACGTTCCT
TATATGTAGCTTTCGACATGATTTATCTTCGTTTCCTGCATGTTTTTGTTCTGTGCAGTTGGGTTAAGAA
TACTGGGCAATTTCATGTTTCTTCAACACTACATATGCGTATATATACCAATCTAAGTCTGTGCTCCTTC
CTTCGTTCTTCCTTCTGTTCGGAGATTACCGAATCAAAAAAATTTCAAGGAAACCGAAATCAAAAAAAAG
AATAAAAAAAAAATGATGAATTGAAAAGCTAATTCTTGAAGACGAAAGGGCCTCGTGATACGCCTATTTT
TATAGGTTAATGTCATGATAATAATGGTTTCTTAGACGTCAGGTGGCACTTTTCGGGGAAATGTGCGCGG
AACCCCTATTTGTTTATTTTTCTAAATACATTCAAATATGTATCCGCTCATGAGACAATAACCCTGATAA
ATGCTTCAATAATATTGAAAAAGGAAGAGTATGAGTATTCAACATTTCCGTGTCGCCCTTATTCCCTTTT
TTGCGGCATTTTGCCTTCCTGTTTTTGCTCACCCAGAAACGCTGGTGAAAGTAAAAGATGCTGAAGATCA
GTTGGGTGCACGAGTGGGTTACATCGAACTGGATCTCAACAGCGGTAAGATCCTTGAGAGTTTTCGCCCC
GAAGAACGTTTTCCAATGATGAGCACTTTTAAAGTTCTGCTATGTGGCGCGGTATTATCCCGTATTGACG
CCGGGCAAGAGCAACTCGGTCGCCGCATACACTATTCTCAGAATGACTTGGTTGAGTACTCACCAGTCAC
AGAAAAGCATCTTACGGATGGCATGACAGTAAGAGAATTATGCAGTGCTGCCATAACCATGAGTGATAAC
ACTGCGGCCAACTTACTTCTGACAACGATCGGAGGACCGAAGGAGCTAACCGCTTTTTTGCACAACATGG
GGGATCATGTAACTCGCCTTGATCGTTGGGAACCGGAGCTGAATGAAGCCATACCAAACGACGAGCGTGA
CACCACGATGCCTGTAGCAATGGCAACAACGTTGCGCAAACTATTAACTGGCGAACTACTTACTCTAGCT
TCCCGGCAACAATTAATAGACTGGATGGAGGCGGATAAAGTTGCAGGACCACTTCTGCGCTCGGCCCTTC
CGGCTGGCTGGTTTATTGCTGATAAATCTGGAGCCGGTGAGCGTGGGTCTCGCGGTATCATTGCAGCACT
GGGGCCAGATGGTAAGCCCTCCCGTATCGTAGTTATCTACACGACGGGGAGTCAGGCAACTATGGATGAA
CGAAATAGACAGATCGCTGAGATAGGTGCCTCACTGATTAAGCATTGGTAACTGTCAGACCAAGTTTACT
CATATATACTTTAGATTGATTTAAAACTTCATTTTTAATTTAAAAGGATCTAGGTGAAGATCCTTTTTGA
TAATCTCATGACCAAAATCCCTTAACGTGAGTTTTCGTTCCACTGAGCGTCAGACCCCGTAGAAAAGATC
AAAGGATCTTCTTGAGATCCTTTTTTTCTGCGCGTAATCTGCTGCTTGCAAACAAAAAAACCACCGCTAC
CAGCGGTGGTTTGTTTGCCGGATCAAGAGCTACCAACTCTTTTTCCGAAGGTAACTGGCTTCAGCAGAGC
GCAGATACCAAATACTGTTCTTCTAGTGTAGCCGTAGTTAGGCCACCACTTCAAGAACTCTGTAGCACCG
CCTACATACCTCGCTCTGCTAATCCTGTTACCAGTGGCTGCTGCCAGTGGCGATAAGTCGTGTCTTACCG
GGTTGGACTCAAGACGATAGTTACCGGATAAGGCGCAGCGGTCGGGCTGAACGGGGGGTTCGTGCACACA
GCCCAGCTTGGAGCGAACGACCTACACCGAACTGAGATACCTACAGCGTGAGCTATGAGAAAGCGCCACG
CTTCCCGAAGGGAGAAAGGCGGACAGGTATCCGGTAAGCGGCAGGGTCGGAACAGGAGAGCGCACGAGGG
AGCTTCCAGGGGGAAACGCCTGGTATCTTTATAGTCCTGTCGGGTTTCGCCACCTCTGACTTGAGCGTCG
ATTTTTGTGATGCTCGTCAGGGGGGCGGAGCCTATGGAAAAACGCCAGCAACGCGGCCTTTTTACGGTTC
CTGGCCTTTTGCTGGCCTTTTGCTCACATGTTCTTTCCTGCGTTATCCCCTGATTCTGTGGATAACCGTA
TTACCGCCTTTGAGTGAGCTGATACCGCTCGCCGCAGCCGAACGACCGAGCGCAGCGAGTCAGTGAGCGA
GGAAGCGGAAGAGCGCCCAATACGCAAAC
